>Addgene plasmid #193827 | pCDNA5/FRT-ChemoL-NAD | addgene full sequence | sequence record 389378 | Addgene NGS Result
GACGGATCGGGAGATCTCCCGATCCCCTATGGTGCACTCTCAGTACAATCTGCTCTGATGCCGCATAGTT
AAGCCAGTATCTGCTCCCTGCTTGTGTGTTGGAGGTCGCTGAGTAGTGCGCGAGCAAAATTTAAGCTACA
ACAAGGCAAGGCTTGACCGACAATTGCATGAAGAAGCTGCTTAGGGTTAGGCGTTTTGCGCTGCTTCGCG
ATGTACGGGCCAGATATACGCGTTGACATTGATTATTGACTAGTTATTAATAGTAATCAATTACGGGGTC
ATTAGTTCATAGCCCATATATGGAGTTCCGCGTTACATAACTTACGGTAAATGGCCCGCCTGGCTGACCG
CCCAACGACCCCCGCCCATTGACGTCAATAATGACGTATGTTCCCATAGTAACGCCAATAGGGACTTTCC
ATTGACGTCAATGGGTGGAGTATTTACGGTAAACTGCCCACTTGGCAGTACATCAAGTGTATCATATGCC
AAGTACGCCCCCTATTGACGTCAATGACGGTAAATGGCCCGCCTGGCATTATGCCCAGTACATGACCTTA
TGGGACTTTCCTACTTGGCAGTACATCTACGTATTAGTCATCGCTATTACCATGGTGATGCGGTTTTGGC
AGTACATCAATGGGCGTGGATAGCGGTTTGACTCACGGGGATTTCCAAGTCTCCACCCCATTGACGTCAA
TGGGAGTTTGTTTTGGCACCAAAATCAACGGGACTTTCCAAAATGTCGTAACAACTCCGCCCCATTGACG
CAAATGGGCGGTAGGCGTGTACGGTGGGAGGTCTATATAAGCAGAGCTCTCTGGCTAACTAGAGAACCCA
CTGCTTACTGGCTTATCGAAATTAATACGACTCACTATAGGGAGACCCAAGCTGGCTAGCGTTTAAACTT
ACCACCATGGGTCTGAGGCGGCGACCAAATGGGCCAGATCGAAAAAATTTTTAAGGTGGTGTACCCTGTG
GATGATCATCACTTTAAGGTGATCCTGCACTATGGCACACTGGTAATCGACGGGGTTACGCCGAACATGA
TCGACTATTTCGGACGGCCGTATGAAGGCATCGCCGTGTTCGACGGCAAAAAGATCACTGTAACAGGGAC
CCTGTGGAACGGCAACAAAATTATCGACGAGCGCCTGATCAACCCCGACGGCTCCCTGCTGTTCCGAGTA
ACCATCAACGGAGTGACCGGCTGGCGGCTGTGCGAACGCATTCTGGCGGGTGGCACCGGTGGCTCTGGCG
GTACCGGTGGCTCTATGGTCTTCACACTCGAAGATTTCGTTGGGGACTGGCGACAGACAGCCGGCTACAA
CCTGGACCAAGTCCTTGAACAGGGAGGTGTGTCCAGTTTGTTTCAGAATCTCGGGGTGTCCGTAACTCCG
ATCCAAAGGATTGTCCTGAGCGGTGAAAATGGGCTGAAGATCGACATCCATGTCATCATCCCGTATGAAG
TGAGCAAGGGCGAGGAGCTGTTCACCGGGGTGGTGCCCATCCTGGTCGAGCTGGACGGCGACGTAAACGG
CCACAAGTTCAGCGTATCCGGCGAGGGCGAGGGCGATGCCACCTACGGCAAGCTGACCCTGAAGTTCATC
TGCACCACCGGCAAGCTGCCCGTGCCCTGGCCCACCCTCGTGACCACCCTGACCTACGGCGTGCAGTGCT
TCAGCCGCTACCCCGACCACATGAAGCAGCACGACTTCTTCAAGTCCGCCATGCCCGAAGGCTACGTCCA
GGAGCGCACCATCTTCTTCAAGGACGACGGCAACTACAAGACCCGCGCCGAGGTGAAGTTCGAGGGCGAC
ACCCTGGTGAACCGCATCGAGCTGAAGGGCATCGACTTCAAGGAGGACGGCAACATCCTGGGGCACAAGC
TGGAGTACAACTACAACAGCCACAACGTCTATATCATGGCCGACAAGCAGAAGAACGGCATCAAGGTGAA
CTTCAAGATCCGCCACAACATCGAGGACGGCAGCGTGCAGCTCGCCGACCACTACCAGCAGAACACCCCC
ATCGGCGACGGCCCCGTGCTGCTGCCCGACAACCACTACCTGAGCACCCAGTCCAAACTGAGCAAAGACC
CCAACGAGAAGCGCGATCACATGGTCCTGCTGGAGTTCGTGCGCGCCGCCGGGATCACTGGTGGCACCAT
GACACTGGAAGAAGCTCGTAAACGTGTAAACGAACTTCGTGATCTGATCCGTTATCACAATTACCGGTAC
TACGTGTTGGCCGACCCCGAGATTAGCGATGCAGAGTACGATCGTCTGCTGCGCGAACTGAAGGAGTTGG
AGGAACGTTTTCCTGAGCTCAAATCGCCGGATTCACCGACATTACAAGTGGGCGCACGGCCGCTGGAAGC
CACGTTCCGTCCCGTGCGCCATCCGACACGCATGTACAGTCTGGATAACGCATTCAACTTGGATGAACTG
AAAGCCTTTGAGGAACGTATCGAACGCGCGCTCGGGCGCAAAGGTCCGTTCGCCTATACAGTTGAACATC
TAGTGGATGGCCTGAGCGTCAACTTATATTACGAAGAAGGAGTGTTGGTTTACGGCGCAACGCGTGGCGA
CGGTGAAGTGGGTGAGGAAGTTACTCAAAATTTACTCACCATCCCGACTATTCCACGCCGTCTGAAAGGT
GTCCCGGAACGCCTCGAGGTGCGTGGCGAAGTGTACATGCCGATTGAGGCGTTTCTGCGCCTGAATGAAG
AACTGGAGGAACGTGGCGAGCGCATTTTTAAAAATCCGCGTAACGCTGCAGCAGGCAGCTTGCGCCAGAA
AGATCCGCGCATTACGGCTAAGCGTGGTTTGCGCGCAACCTTCTGGGCGTTAGGTCTGGGTCTCGAAGAG
GTGGAGCGTGAAGGAGTAGCGACTCAATTTGCGTTGCTGCATTGGCTCAAAGAGAAAGGGTTCCCGGTCG
AACACGGATATGCACGTGCCGTTGGGGCGGAAGGCGTGGAGGCGGTTTATCAGGACTGGCTGAAAAAACG
CCGTGCGCTGCCGTTTGAGGCGAATGGAGTTGCGGTCAAACTGGATGAACTTGCCCTGTGGCGTGAACTG
GGATACACCGCGCGTGCACCGCGTTTTGCCATTGCGTACAAGTTCCCTTCTGGCGGTATCGGTACTGGCT
TTCCATTCGACCCCCATTATGTGGAAGTCCTGGGCGAGCGCATGCACTACGTCGATGTTGGTCCGCGCGA
TGGCACCCCTGTGCTGTTCCTGCACGGTAACCCGACCTCCTCCTACGTGTGGCGCAACATCATCCCGCAT
GTTGCACCGACCCATCGCTGCATTGCTCCAGACCTGATCGGTATGGGCAAATCCGACAAACCAGACCTGG
GTTATTTCTTCGACGACCACGTCCGCTTCATGGATGCCTTCATCGAAGCCCTGGGTCTGGAAGAGGTCGT
CCTGGTCATTCACGACTGGGGCTCCGCTCTGGGTTTCCACTGGGCCAAGCGCAATCCAGAGCGCGTCAAA
GGTATTGCATTTATGGAGTTCATCCGCCCTATCCCGACCTGGGACGAATGGCCAGAATTTGCCCGCGAGA
CCTTCCAGGCCTTCCGCACCACCGACGTCGGCCGCAAGCTGATCATCGATCAGAACGTTTTTATCGAGGG
TACGCTGCCGATGGGTGTCGTCCGCCCGCTGACTGAAGTCGAGATGGACCATTACCGCGAGCCGTTCCTG
AATCCTGTTGACCGCGAGCCACTGTGGCGCTTCCCAAACGAGCTGCCAATCGCCGGTGAGCCAGCGAACA
TCGTCGCGCTGGTCGAAGAATACATGGACTGGCTGCACCAGTCCCCTGTCCCGAAGCTGCTGTTCTGGGG
CACCCCAGGCGTTCTGATCCCACCGGCCGAAGCCGCTCGCCTGGCCAAAAGCCTGCCTAACTGCAAGGCT
GTGGACATCGGCCCGGGTGAAAATCTGCTGCAAGAAGACAACCCGGACCTGATCGGCAGCGAGATCGCGC
GCTGGCTGTCTACTCTGGAGATTTCCGGTTAGTCTAGAGGGCCCGTTTAAACCCGCTGATCAGCCTCGAC
TGTGCCTTCTAGTTGCCAGCCATCTGTTGTTTGCCCCTCCCCCGTGCCTTCCTTGACCCTGGAAGGTGCC
ACTCCCACTGTCCTTTCCTAATAAAATGAGGAAATTGCATCGCATTGTCTGAGTAGGTGTCATTCTATTC
TGGGGGGTGGGGTGGGGCAGGACAGCAAGGGGGAGGATTGGGAAGACAATAGCAGGCATGCTGGGGATGC
GGTGGGCTCTATGGCTTCTGAGGCGGAAAGAACCAGCTGGGGCTCTAGGGGGTATCCCC
[124 nt withheld, positions 4330-4453]
C
[91 nt withheld, positions 4455-4545]
AGGGTGATGGTTCACGTACCTAGAAGTTCCTATTCCGAAGTTCCTATTCTCTAGAAAGTATAGGAACTTC
CTTGGCCAAAAAGCCTGAACTCACCGCGACGTCTGTCGAGAAGTTTCTGATCGAAAAGTTCGACAGCGTC
TCCGACCTGATGCAGCTCTCGGAGGGCGAAGAATCTCGTGCTTTCAGCTTCGATGTAGGAGGGCGTGGAT
ATGTCCTGCGGGTAAATAGCTGCGCCGATGGTTTCTACAAAGATCGTTATGTTTATCGGCACTTTGCATC
GGCCGCGCTCCCGATTCCGGAAGTGCTTGACATTGGGGAATTCAGCGAGAGCCTGACCTATTGCATCTCC
CGCCGTGCACAGGGTGTCACGTTGCAAGACCTGCCTGAAACCGAACTGCCCGCTGTTCTGCAGCCGGTCG
CGGAGGCCATGGATGCGATCGCTGCGGCCGATCTTAGCCAGACGAGCGGGTTCGGCCCATTCGGACCGCA
AGGAATCGGTCAATACACTACATGGCGTGATTTCATATGCGCGATTGCTGATCCCCATGTGTATCACTGG
CAAACTGTGATGGACGACACCGTCAGTGCGTCCGTCGCGCAGGCTCTCGATGAGCTGATGCTTTGGGCCG
AGGACTGCCCCGAAGTCCGGCACCTCGTGCACGCGGATTTCGGCTCCAACAATGTCCTGACGGACAATGG
CCGCATAACAGCGGTCATTGACTGGAGCGAGGCGATGTTCGGGGATTCCCAATACGAGGTCGCCAACATC
TTCTTCTGGAGGCCGTGGTTGGCTTGTATGGAGCAGCAGACGCGCTACTTCGAGCGGAGGCATCCGGAGC
TTGCAGGATCGCCGCGGCTCCGGGCGTATATGCTCCGCATTGGTCTTGACCAACTCTATCAGAGCTTGGT
TGACGGCAATTTCGATGATGCAGCTTGGGCGCAGGGTCGATGCGACGCAATCGTCCGATCCGGAGCCGGG
ACTGTCGGGCGTACACAAATCGCCCGCAGAAGCGCGGCCGTCTGGACCGATGGCTGTGTAGAAGTACTCG
CCGATAGTGGAAACCGACGCCCCAGCACTCGTCCGAGGGCAAAGGAATAGCACGTACTACGAGATTTCGA
TTCCACCGCCGCCTTCTATGAAAGGTTGGGCTTCGGAATCGTTTTCCGGGACGCCGGCTGGATGATCCTC
CAGCGCGGGGATCTCATGCTGGAGTTCTTCGCCCACCCCAACTTGTTTATTGCAGCTTATAATGGTTACA
AATAAAGCAATAGCATCACAAATTTCACAAATAAAGCATTTTTTTCACTGCATTCTAGTTGTGGTTTGTC
CAAACTCATCAATGTATCTTATCATGTCTGTATACCGTCGACCTCTAGCTAGAGCTTGGCGTAATCATGG
TCATAGCTGTTTCCTGTGTGAAATTGTTATCCGCTCACAATTCCACACAACATACGAGCCGGAAGCATAA
AGTGTAAAGCCTGGGGTGCCTAATGAGTGAGCTAACTCACATTAATTGCGTTGCGCTCACTGCCCGCTTT
CCAGTCGGGAAACCTGTCGTGCCAGCTGCATTAATGAATCGGCCAACGCGCGGGGAGAGGCGGTTTGCGT
ATTGGGCGCTCTTCCGCTTCCTCGCTCACTGACTCGCTGCGCTCGGTCGTTCGGCTGCGGCGAGCGGTAT
CAGCTCACTCAAAGGCGGTAATACGGTTATCCACAGAATCAGGGGATAACGCAGGAAAGAACATGTGAGC
AAAAGGCCAGCAAAAGGCCAGGAACCGTAAAAAGGCCGCGTTGCTGGCGTTTTTCCATAGGCTCCGCCCC
CCTGACGAGCATCACAAAAATCGACGCTCAAGTCAGAGGTGGCGAAACCCGACAGGACTATAAAGATACC
AGGCGTTTCCCCCTGGAAGCTCCCTCGTGCGCTCTCCTGTTCCGACCCTGCCGCTTACCGGATACCTGTC
CGCCTTTCTCCCTTCGGGAAGCGTGGCGCTTTCTCATAGCTCACGCTGTAGGTATCTCAGTTCGGTGTAG
GTCGTTCGCTCCAAGCTGGGCTGTGTGCACGAACCCCCCGTTCAGCCCGACCGCTGCGCCTTATCCGGTA
ACTATCGTCTTGAGTCCAACCCGGTAAGACACGACTTATCGCCACTGGCAGCAGCCACTGGTAACAGGAT
TAGCAGAGCGAGGTATGTAGGCGGTGCTACAGAGTTCTTGAAGTGGTGGCCTAACTACGGCTACACTAGA
AGAACAGTATTTGGTATCTGCGCTCTGCTGAAGCCAGTTACCTTCGGAAAAAGAGTTGGTAGCTCTTGAT
CCGGCAAACAAACCACCGCTGGTAGCGGTGGTTTTTTTGTTTGCAAGCAGCAGATTACGCGCAGAAAAAA
AGGATCTCAAGAAGATCCTTTGATCTTTTCTACGGGGTCTGACGCTCAGTGGAACGAAAACTCACGTTAA
GGGATTTTGGTCATGAGATTATCAAAAAGGATCTTCACCTAGATCCTTTTAAATTAAAAATGAAGTTTTA
AATCAATCTAAAGTATATATGAGTAAACTTGGTCTGACAGTTACCAATGCTTAATCAGTGAGGCACCTAT
CTCAGCGATCTGTCTATTTCGTTCATCCATAGTTGCCTGACTCCCCGTCGTGTAGATAACTACGATACGG
GAGGGCTTACCATCTGGCCCCAGTGCTGCAATGATACCGCGAGACCCACGCTCACCGGCTCCAGATTTAT
CAGCAATAAACCAGCCAGCCGGAAGGGCCGAGCGCAGAAGTGGTCCTGCAACTTTATCCGCCTCCATCCA
GTCTATTAATTGTTGCCGGGAAGCTAGAGTAAGTAGTTCGCCAGTTAATAGTTTGCGCAACGTTGTTGCC
ATTGCTACAGGCATCGTGGTGTCACGCTCGTCGTTTGGTATGGCTTCATTCAGCTCCGGTTCCCAACGAT
CAAGGCGAGTTACATGATCCCCCATGTTGTGCAAAAAAGCGGTTAGCTCCTTCGGTCCTCCGATCGTTGT
CAGAAGTAAGTTGGCCGCAGTGTTATCACTCATGGTTATGGCAGCACTGCATAATTCTCTTACTGTCATG
CCATCCGTAAGATGCTTTTCTGTGACTGGTGAGTACTCAACCAAGTCATTCTGAGAATAGTGTATGCGGC
GACCGAGTTGCTCTTGCCCGGCGTCAATACGGGATAATACCGCGCCACATAGCAGAACTTTAAAAGTGCT
CATCATTGGAAAACGTTCTTCGGGGCGAAAACTCTCAAGGATCTTACCGCTGTTGAGATCCAGTTCGATG
TAACCCACTCGTGCACCCAACTGATCTTCAGCATCTTTTACTTTCACCAGCGTTTCTGGGTGAGCAAAAA
CAGGAAGGCAAAATGCCGCAAAAAAGGGAATAAGGGCGACACGGAAATGTTGAATACTCATACTCTTCCT
TTTTCAATATTATTGAAGCATTTATCAGGGTTATTGTCTCATGAGCGGATACATATTTGAATGTATTTAG
AAAAATAAACAAATAGGGGTTCCGCGCACATTTCCCCGAAAAGTGCCACCTGACGTC
Features (pLannotate 1.2.2; 24 found; start..end, strand, type, name):
     28..80      -  misc_feature   bom (fragment): basis of mobility region from pBR322
    235..614     +  enhancer       CMV enhancer: human cytomegalovirus immediate early enhancer
    615..818     +  promoter       CMV promoter: human cytomegalovirus (CMV) immediate early promoter
    814..847     +  LTR            5' LTR (truncated) (fragment): truncated 5' long terminal repeat (LTR) from HIV-1
    863..881     +  promoter       T7 promoter: promoter for bacteriophage T7 RNA polymerase
    928..1238    +  CDS            Nluc (fragment): NanoLuc® luciferase human codon-optimized
   1275..1470    +  CDS            Nluc (fragment): NanoLuc® luciferase human codon-optimized
   1473..2183    +  CDS            P4-1: P4-1 is a basic (constitutively fluorescent) green fluorescent protein published in 1996, derived from Aequorea victoria.
   2169..3131    +  CDS            ligA (fragment): DNLJ_THET8 - Also known as lig, ligT. Experimental evidence at protein level: Swiss-Prot protein existence level 1. DNA ligase that catalyzes the formation of phosphodiester linkages between 5'-phosphoryl and 3'-hydroxyl groups in double- stranded DNA using NAD as a coenzyme and as the energy source for the reaction. It is essential for DNA replication and repair of damaged DNA. From Thermus thermophilus (strain ATCC 27634 / DSM 579 / HB8).
   3138..4018    +  CDS            HaloTag® (fragment): modified bacterial dehalogenase that forms covalent bonds with chloroalkane derivatives
   4060..4284    +  polyA_signal   bGH poly(A) signal: bovine growth hormone polyadenylation signal
   4288..4309    +  promoter       SV40 promoter (fragment): SV40 enhancer and early promoter
   4330..4563    +  rep_origin     f1 ori (fragment) (sequence partly withheld): f1 bacteriophage origin of replication; arrow indicates direction of (+) strand synthesis
   4568..4615    +  protein_bind   FRT: FLP-mediated recombination occurs in the 8-bp core sequence TCTAGAAA (Turan and Bode, 2011). FLP recombinase from the Saccharomyces cerevisiae 2μ plasmid
   4623..5645    +  CDS            HygR: aminoglycoside phosphotransferase from E. coli; aph(4)-Ia; confers resistance to hygromycin
   5655..5780    +  CDS            ble (fragment): BLE_KLEPN - Experimental evidence at protein level: Swiss-Prot protein existence level 1. Binding protein with a strong affinity to the bleomycin family of antibiotics. Binds to CL990; an antimitotic-antibiotic compound. From Klebsiella pneumoniae.
   5775..5896    +  polyA_signal   SV40 poly(A) signal: SV40 polyadenylation signal
   5969..5985    -  protein_bind   lac operator: The lac repressor binds to the lac operator to inhibit transcription in E. coli. This inhibition can be relieved by adding lactose or isopropyl-β-D-thiogalactopyranoside (IPTG). lac repressor encoded by lacI
   5993..6023    -  promoter       lac promoter: promoter for the E. coli lac operon
   6038..6059    -  protein_bind   CAP binding site: CAP binding activates transcription in the presence of cAMP. E. coli catabolite activator protein
   6072..6164    -  CDS            lacI (fragment): lac repressor; lacI; The lac repressor binds to the lac operator to inhibit transcription in E. coli. This inhibition can be relieved by adding lactose or isopropyl-β-D-thiogalactopyranoside (IPTG).
   6347..6935    -  rep_origin     ori: high-copy-number ColE1/pMB1/pBR322/pUC origin of replication
   7106..7966    -  CDS            AmpR: β-lactamase; bla; confers resistance to ampicillin, carbenicillin, and related antibiotics
   7967..8071    -  promoter       AmpR promoter: bla
