[The description below was written by a language model from this plasmid's Addgene catalogue record and pLannotate feature annotations shown in this document.]
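Description:
pCDNA5/FRT-ChemoL-NAD is a mammalian expression plasmid of about 8.1 kb, built on the pcDNA5/FRT backbone. It carries a synthetic biosensor for NAD under the human cytomegalovirus immediate-early enhancer and promoter. It is propagated in E. coli as a high-copy plasmid through a ColE1/pUC-type origin, with selection on ampicillin via the β-lactamase gene. Fragments of an f1 origin and lac regulatory elements are also annotated and appear to be backbone remnants.

The roughly 3.1 kb insert was assembled by Gibson cloning and lies between the CMV promoter (followed by a T7 promoter) and the bovine growth hormone polyadenylation signal. The feature table shows a single multi-domain arrangement on the forward strand. It begins with two adjacent NanoLuc luciferase fragments, which may reflect a rearranged or modified luciferase, although the record does not say so. These are followed by a GFP-family green fluorescent protein (EGFP with A206K and T225R, according to the catalogue entry), a portion of the NAD-dependent DNA ligase LigA from Thermus thermophilus, and HaloTag7 carrying L271E. The ligase fragment presumably acts as the NAD-binding sensing domain. HaloTag can be covalently labelled with chloroalkane fluorophore ligands, so the luciferase, fluorescent protein and labelled HaloTag could plausibly provide a luminescent, energy-transfer-based readout. This fits the associated work on multicolour biosensors with large dynamic ranges, but the exact sensing mechanism is not described in the record.

Downstream of the cassette is an FRT site immediately followed by a hygromycin resistance coding sequence and an SV40 polyadenylation signal. In this backbone design, FLP recombinase integrates the plasmid at a genomic FRT site in a suitable host cell line, and stable integrants are selected with hygromycin. The stated purpose is CMV-driven overexpression of ChemoL-NAD in mammalian cell lines.
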