Addgene plasmid #193827: pCDNA5/FRT-ChemoL-NAD
Purpose: CMV overexpression of ChemoL-NAD in mammalian cell lines
Depositing lab: Julien Hiblot. Depositing organization: Max Planck Institute for Medical Research. Publication: A general method for the development of multicolor biosensors with large dynamic ranges. Hellweg L, Edenhofer A, Barck L, Huppertz MC, Frei MS, Tarnawski M, Bergner A, Koch B, Johnsson K, Hiblot J. Nat Chem Biol. 2023 Jun 8. doi: 10.1038/s41589-023-01350-1. PubMed 37291200.
Backbone
  Vector backbone: pcDNA5/FRT
  Backbone size w/o insert (bp): 5000
  Vector type: Mammalian Expression
  Selectable markers: Hygromycin
Growth in bacteria
  Bacterial resistance: Ampicillin, 100 μg/mL
  Growth temperature: 37°C
  Growth strain: DH5alpha
  Copy number: High Copy
Gene/Insert
  Gene/Insert name: ChemoL-NAD
  Species: Synthetic
  Insert size (bp): 3100
  Mutation: EGFP:A206K, T225R; HT7: L271E
  Promoter: CMV
  Cloning method: Gibson Cloning
Terms and licenses: Academic/Nonprofit Terms; Industry Terms: Not Available to Industry
How to cite: pCDNA5/FRT-ChemoL-NAD was a gift from Julien Hiblot (Addgene plasmid # 193827 ; http://n2t.net/addgene:193827 ; RRID:Addgene_193827)
